Addgene plasmid #48598: pFUSB4_TGCG
Depositing lab: Stephen Ekker. Depositing organization: Mayo Foundation for Medical Education and Research. Publication: High Efficiency In Vivo Genome Engineering with a Simplified 15-RVD GoldyTALEN Design. Ma AC, Lee HB, Clark KJ, Ekker SC. PLoS One. 2013 May 29;8(5):e65259. doi: 10.1371/journal.pone.0065259. Print 2013. PubMed 23734242.
Backbone
  Vector backbone: pFUS_B4
  Vector type: Mammalian Expression, TALEN
Growth in bacteria
  Bacterial resistance: Spectinomycin, 50 μg/mL
  Growth temperature: 37°C
  Growth strain: Top10
  Copy number: Unknown
Gene/Insert
  Gene/Insert name: RVD sequence: NG NN HD NN
  Species: Synthetic
  Cloning method: Unknown
  Sequencing primers: 5′ ttgatgcctggcagttccct; 3′ cgaaccgaacaggcttatgt
Terms and licenses: Academic/Nonprofit Terms; Industry Terms: Not Available to Industry
Depositor comments: Plasmid was created using Golden Gate cloning.
How to cite: pFUSB4_TGCG was a gift from Stephen Ekker (Addgene plasmid # 48598 ; http://n2t.net/addgene:48598 ; RRID:Addgene_48598)
