[The description below was written by a language model from this plasmid's Addgene catalogue record and pLannotate feature annotations shown in this document.]
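Description:
pFUSB4_TGCG is a small (about 2.9 kb) bacterial intermediate plasmid from a Golden Gate TALEN assembly system, built on the pFUS_B4 array vector. Although the catalogue lists it under mammalian expression and TALEN, the annotated features show no eukaryotic promoter, polyadenylation signal or nuclease domain. It is better understood as a pre-assembled building block than as an expression construct in its own right. It is propagated in E. coli from a high-copy ColE1/pUC-type origin and selected with spectinomycin through the aadA (SmR) aminoglycoside adenylyltransferase gene. This gene lies downstream of a fragment of the class 1 integron Pc promoter and a short remnant of a gentamicin resistance gene.

The insert is a synthetic array of four TAL effector repeats carrying the repeat-variable diresidues NG, NN, HD and NN. Under the standard TALE code these specify T, G, C and G, as the plasmid name indicates. The depositor notes that the array was made by Golden Gate cloning. The feature table does not annotate the repeats themselves. They presumably lie in the unannotated region next to the residual lacZα fragment, which would be what remains of a blue/white screening cassette in the parental vector, though the record does not state this. Short lacI remnants and rrnB T1 and T2 terminators make up the rest of the backbone.

The associated publication describes a simplified 15-RVD GoldyTALEN design. Within that scheme, a ready-made four-repeat module of this kind would be combined with other repeat arrays in a final Golden Gate step, yielding a complete TALEN for in vivo genome engineering.
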