Features (pLannotate 1.2.2; 8 found; start..end, strand, type, name):
      3..39      -  CDS            lacZα (fragment): LacZα fragment of β-galactosidase; lacZ fragment
    596..619     +  promoter       Pc promoter (fragment): intI1 (promoter lies within the coding sequence); class 1 integron promoter
    795..851     +  CDS            GmR (fragment): gentamycin acetyltransferase; aacC1; confers resistance to gentamycin
    858..1649    +  CDS            SmR: aminoglycoside adenylyltransferase (Murphy, 1985); aadA; confers resistance to spectinomycin and streptomycin
   1742..2330    +  rep_origin     ori: high-copy-number ColE1/pMB1/pBR322/pUC origin of replication
   2513..2605    +  CDS            lacI (fragment): lac repressor; lacI; The lac repressor binds to the lac operator to inhibit transcription in E. coli. This inhibition can be relieved by adding lactose or isopropyl-β-D-thiogalactopyranoside (IPTG).
   2660..2687    -  terminator     rrnB T2 terminator: transcription terminator T2 from the E. coli rrnB gene
   2819..2862    +  terminator     rrnB T1 terminator: Escherichia coli rrnB; transcription terminator T1 from the E. coli rrnB gene
>Addgene plasmid #48598 | pFUSB4_TGCG | depositor full sequence | sequence record 70298 | Full Sequence
ATGTTTTCCCAGTCACGACGTTGTAAAACGACGGCCAGTCTTAAGCGTCTCATGGCCTGACCCCGGACCA
AGTGGTGGCCTATCGCCAGCAACGGTGGCGGCAAGCAAGCGCTCGAAACGGTGCAGCGGCTGTTGCCGGT
GCTGTGCCAGGACCATGGCCTGACCCCGGACCAAGTGGTGGCTATCGCCAGCAACAATGGCGGCAAGCAA
GCGCTCGAAACGGTGCAGCGGCTGTTGCCGGTGCTGTGCCAGGACCATGGCCTGACTCCGGACCAAGTGG
TGGCTATCGCCAGCCACGATGGCGGCAAGCAAGCGCTCGAAACGGTGCAGCGGCTGTTGCCGGTGCTGTG
CCAGGACCATGGCCTGACCCCGGACCAAGTGGTGGCTATCGCCAGCAACAATGGCGGCAAGCAAGCGCTC
GAAACGGTGCAGCGGCTGTTGCCGGTGCTGTGCCAGGACCATGGCCTGACCCCGGACCAAGTGGTGGCTA
TCGAGACGTCTAGACCAGCCAGGACAGAAATGCCTCGACTTCGCTGCTACCCAAGGTTGCCGGGTGACGC
ACACCGTGGAAACGGATGAAGGCACGAACCCAGTGGACATAAGCCTGTTCGGTTCGTAAGCTGTAATGCA
AGTAGCGTATGCGCTCACGCAACTGGTCCAGAACCTTGACCGAACGCAGCGGTGGTAACGGCGCAGTGGC
GGTTTTCATGGCTTGTTATGACTGTTTTTTTGGGGTACAGTCTATGCCTCGGGCATCCAAGCAGCAAGCG
CGTTACGCCGTGGGTCGATGTTTGATGTTATGGAGCAGCAACGATGTTACGCAGCAGGGCAGTCGCCCTA
AAACAAAGTTAAACATTATGAGGGAAGCGGTGATCGCCGAAGTATCGACTCAACTATCAGAGGTAGTTGG
CGTCATCGAGCGCCATCTCGAACCGACGTTGCTGGCCGTACATTTGTACGGCTCCGCAGTGGATGGCGGC
CTGAAGCCACACAGTGATATTGATTTGCTGGTTACGGTGACCGTAAGGCTTGATGAAACAACGCGGCGAG
CTTTGATCAACGACCTTTTGGAAACTTCGGCTTCCCCTGGAGAGAGCGAGATTCTCCGCGCTGTAGAAGT
CACCATTGTTGTGCACGACGACATCATTCCGTGGCGTTATCCAGCTAAGCGCGAACTGCAATTTGGAGAA
TGGCAGCGCAATGACATTCTTGCAGGTATCTTCGAGCCAGCCACGATCGACATTGATCTGGCTATCTTGC
TGACAAAAGCAAGAGAACATAGCGTTGCCTTGGTAGGTCCAGCGGCGGAGGAACTCTTTGATCCGGTTCC
TGAACAGGATCTATTTGAGGCGCTAAATGAAACCTTAACGCTATGGAACTCGCCGCCCGACTGGGCTGGC
GATGAGCGAAATGTAGTGCTTACGTTGTCCCGCATTTGGTACAGCGCAGTAACCGGCAAAATCGCGCCGA
AGGATGTCGCTGCCGACTGGGCAATGGAGCGCCTGCCGGCCCAGTATCAGCCCGTCATACTTGAAGCTAG
ACAGGCTTATCTTGGACAAGAAGAAGATCGCTTGGCCTCGCGCGCAGATCAGTTGGAAGAATTTGTCCAC
TACGTGAAAGGCGAGATCACCAAGGTAGTCGGCAAATAACCCTCGAGCCACCCATGACCAAAATCCCTTA
ACGTGAGTTACGCGTCGTTCCACTGAGCGTCAGACCCCGTAGAAAAGATCAAAGGATCTTCTTGAGATCC
TTTTTTTCTGCGCGTAATCTGCTGCTTGCAAACAAAAAAACCACCGCTACCAGCGGTGGTTTGTTTGCCG
GATCAAGAGCTACCAACTCTTTTTCCGAAGGTAACTGGCTTCAGCAGAGCGCAGATACCAAATACTGTCC
TTCTAGTGTAGCCGTAGTTAGGCCACCACTTCAAGAACTCTGTAGCACCGCCTACATACCTCGCTCTGCT
AATCCTGTTACCAGTGGCTGCTGCCAGTGGCGATAAGTCGTGTCTTACCGGGTTGGACTCAAGACGATAG
TTACCGGATAAGGCGCAGCGGTCGGGCTGAACGGGGGGTTCGTGCACACAGCCCAGCTTGGAGCGAACGA
CCTACACCGAACTGAGATACCTACAGCGTGAGCATTGAGAAAGCGCCACGCTTCCCGAAGGGAGAAAGGC
GGACAGGTATCCGGTAAGCGGCAGGGTCGGAACAGGAGAGCGCACGAGGGAGCTTCCAGGGGGAAACGCC
TGGTATCTTTATAGTCCTGTCGGGTTTCGCCACCTCTGACTTGAGCGTCGATTTTTGTGATGCTCGTCAG
GGGGGCGGAGCCTATGGAAAAACGCCAGCAACGCGGCCTTTTTACGGTTCCTGGCCTTTTGCTGGCCTTT
TGCTCACATGTTCTTTCCTGCGTTATCCCCTGATTCTGTGGATAACCGTATTACCGCCTTTGAGTGAGCT
GATACCGCTCGCCGCAGCCGAACGACCGAGCGCAGCGAGTCAGTGAGCGAGGAAGCGGAAGAGCGCCCAA
TACGCAAACCGCCTCTCCCCGCGCGTTGGCCGATTCATTAATGCAGCTGGCACGACAGGTTTCCCGACTG
GAAAGCGGGCAGTGAGCGCAACGCAATTAATACGCGTACCGCTAGCCAGGAAGAGTTTGTAGAAACGCAA
AAAGGCCATCCGTCAGGATGGCCTTCTGCTTAGTTTGATGCCTGGCAGTTTATGGCGGGCGTCCTGCCCG
CCACCCTCCGGGCCGTTGCTTCACAACGTTCAAATCCGCTCCCGGCGGATTTGTCCTACTCAGGAGAGCG
TTCACCGACAAACAACAGATAAAACGAAAGGCCCAGTCTTCCGACTGAGCCTTTCGTTTTATTTGATGCC
TGGCAGTTCCCTACTCTCGCGTTAACGCTAGCATGG
