>Addgene plasmid #48598 | pFUSB4_TGCG | addgene partial sequence | sequence record 71398 | pCR8_F1 5'-ttgatgcctggcagttccct-3'
TTGTAAAACGACGGCCAGTCTTAAGCGTCTCATGGCCTGACCCCGGACCAAGTGGTGGCTATCGCCAGCA
ACGGTGGCGGCAAGCAAGCGCTCGAAACGGTGCAGCGGCTGTTGCCGGTGCTGTGCCAGGACCATGGCCT
GACCCCGGACCAAGTGGTGGCTATCGCCAGCAACAATGGCGGCAAGCAAGCGCTCGAAACGGTGCAGCGG
CTGTTGCCGGTGCTGTGCCAGGACCATGGCCTGACTCCGGACCAAGTGGTGGCTATCGCCAGCCACGATG
GCGGCAAGCAAGCGCTCGAAACGGTGCAGCGGCTGTTGCCGGTGCTGTGCCAGGACCATGGCCTGACCCC
GGACCAAGTGGTGGCTATCGCCAGCAACAATGGCGGCAAGCAAGCGCTCGAAACGGTGCAGCGGCTGTTG
CCGGTGCTGTGCCAGGACCATGGCCTGACCCCGGACCAAGTGGTGGCTATCGAGACGTCTAGACCAGCCA
GGACAGAAATGCCTCGACTTCGCTGCTACCCAAGGTTGCCGGGTGACGCACACCGTGGAAACGGATGAAG
GCACGAACCCAGTGGACATAAGCCTGTTCGGTTCGTAAGCTGTAATGCAAGTAGCGTATGCGCTCACGCA
ACTGGTCCAGAACCTTGACCGAACGCAGCGGTGGTAACGGCGCAGTGGCGGTTTTCATGGCTTGTTATGA
CTGTTTTTTTGGGGTACAGTCTATGCCTCGGGCATCCAAGCAGCAAGCGCGTTACGCCGTGGGTCGATGT
TTGATGTTATGGAGCAGCAACGATGTTACGCAGCAGGGCAGTCGCCCTAAA
